>Addgene plasmid #249143 | pSA093 PFDN2_IVS3-Cas9-BFP | addgene full sequence | sequence record 496387 | Addgene NGS Result
GAAGATCCTTTGATCTTTTCTACGGGGTCTGACGCTCAGTGGAACGAAAACTCACGTTAAGGGATTTTGG
TCATGAGATTATCAAAAAGGATCTTCACCTAGATCCTTTTAAATTAAAAATGAAGTTTTAAATCAATCTA
AAGTATATATGAGTAAACTTGGTCTGACAGTTACCAATGCTTAATCAGTGAGGCACCTATCTCAGCGATC
TGTCTATTTCGTTCATCCATAGTTGCATTTAAATTTCCGAACTCTCCAAGGCCCTCGTCGGAAAATCTTC
AAACCTTTCGTCCGATCCATCTTGCAGGCTACCTCTCGAACGAACTATCGCAAGTCTCTTGGCCGGCCTT
GCGCCTTGGCTATTGCTTGGCAGCGCCTATCGCCAGGTATTACTCCAATCCCGAATATCCGAGATCGGGA
TCACCCGAGAGAAGTTCAACCTACATCCTCAATCCCGATCTATCCGAGATCCGAGGAATATCGAAATCGG
GGCGCGCCTGGCCTCCGCGCCGGGTTTTGGCGCCTCCCGCGGGCGCCCCCCTCGTCACGGCGAGCGCTGC
CACGTCAGACGAAGGGCGCAGGAGCGTCCTGATCCTTCCGCCCGGACGCTCAGGACAGCGGCCCGCTGCT
CATAAGACTCGGCCTTAGAACCCCAGTATCAGCAGAAGGACATTTTAGGACGGGACTTGGGTGACTCTAG
GGCACTGGTTTTCTTTCCAGAGAGCGGAACAGGCGAGGAAAAGTAGTCCCTTCTCGGCGATTCTGCGGAG
GGATCTCCGTGGGGCGGTGAACGCCGATGATTATATAAGGACGCGCCGGGTGTGGCACAGCTAGTTCCGT
CGCAGCCGGGATTTGGGTCGCGGTTCTTGTTTGTGGATCGCTGTGATCGTCACTTGGTGAGTAGCGGGCT
GCTGGGCTGGCCGGGGCTTTCGTGGCCGCCGGGCCGCTCGGTGGGACGGAAGCGTGTGGAGAGACCGCCA
AGGGCTGTAGTCTGGGTCCGCGAGCAAGGTTGCCCTGAACTGGGGGTTGGGGGGAGCGCAGCAAAATGGC
GGCTGTTCCCGAGTCTTGAATGGAAGACGCTTGTGAGGCGGGCTGTGAGGTCGTTGAAACAAGGTGGGGG
GCATGGTGGGCGGCAAGAACCCAAGGTCTTGAGCCCTTCGCTAATGCGGGAAAGCTCTTATTCGGGTGAG
ATGGGCTGGGCACCATCTGGGGACCCTGACGTGAAGTTTGTCACTGACTGGAGAACTCGGTTTGTCGTCT
GTTGCGGGGGCGGCAGTTATGGCGGTGCCGTTGGGCAGTGCACCCGTACCTTTGGGAGCGCGCGCCCTCG
TCGTGTCGTGACGTCACCCGTTCTGTTGGCTTATAATGCAGGGTGGGGCCACCTGCCGGTAGGTGTGCGG
TAGGCTTTTCTCCGTCGCAGGACGCAGGGTTCGGGCCTAGGGTAGGCTCTCCTGAATCGACAGGCGCCGG
ACCTCTGGTGAGGGGAGGGATAAGTGAGGCGTCAGTTTCTTTGGTCGGTTTTATGTACCTATCTTCTTAA
GTAGCTGAAGCTCCGGTTTTGAACTATGCGCTCGGGGTTGGCGAGTGTGTTTTGTGAAGTTTTTTAGGCA
CCTTTTGAAATGTAATCATTTGGGTCAATATGTAATTTTCAGTGTTAGACTTGTAAATTGTCCGCTAAAT
TCTGGCCGTTTTTGGCTTTTTTGTTAGACAACATGGCCAAGCCTTTGTCTCAAGAAGAATCCACCCTCAT
TGAAAGAGCAACGGCTACAATCAACAGCATCCCCATCTCTGAAGACTACAGCGTCGCCAGCGCAGCTCTC
TCTAGCGACGGCCGCATCTTCACTGGTGTCAATGTATATCATTTTACTGGGGGACCTTGTGCAGAACTCG
TGGTGCTGGGCACTGCTGCTGCTGCGGCAGCTGGCAACCTGACTTGTATCGTCGCGATCGGAAATGAGAA
CAGGGGCATCTTGAGCCCCTGCGGACGGTGCCGACAGGTGCTTCTCGATCTGCATCCTGGGATCAAAGCC
ATAGTGAAGGACAGTGATGGACAGCCGACGGCAGTTGGGATTCGTGAATTGCTGCCCTCTGGTTATGTGT
GGGAGGGCTAAGCTAGTATGTAAGCCTAGTCTTAGATAATAAAATCGCTATCCATCGAAGATGGATGTGT
GTTGGTTTTTTGTGTGTGTAACGCTAGGCGCGCCTGGTGTACCGAGAACGATCCTCTCAGTGCGAGTCTC
GACGATCCATATCGTTGCTTGGCAGTCAGCCAGTCGGAATCCAGCTTGGGACCCAGGAAGTCCAATCGTC
AGATATTGTACTCAAGCCTGGTCACGGCAGCGTACCGATCTGTTTAAACCTAGATATTGATAGTCTGATC
GGTCAACGTATAATCGAGTCCTAGCTTTTGCAAACATCTATCAAGAGACAGGATCAGCAGGAGGCTTTCG
CATGAGTATTCAACATTTCCGTGTCGCCCTTATTCCCTTTTTTGCGGCATTTTGCCTTCCTGTTTTTGCT
CACCCAGAAACGCTGGTGAAAGTAAAAGATGCTGAAGATCAGTTGGGTGCGCGAGTGGGTTACATCGAAC
TGGATCTCAACAGCGGTAAGATCCTTGAGAGTTTTCGCCCCGAAGAACGCTTTCCAATGATGAGCACTTT
TAAAGTTCTGCTATGTGGCGCGGTATTATCCCGTATTGACGCCGGGCAAGAGCAACTCGGTCGCCGCATA
CACTATTCTCAGAATGACTTGGTTGAGTATTCACCAGTCACAGAAAAGCATCTTACGGATGGCATGACAG
TAAGAGAATTATGCAGTGCTGCCATAACCATGAGTGATAACACTGCGGCCAACTTACTTCTGACAACGAT
TGGAGGACCGAAGGAGCTAACCGCTTTTTTGCACAACATGGGGGATCATGTAACTCGCCTTGATCGTTGG
GAACCGGAGCTGAATGAAGCCATACCAAACGACGAGCGTGACACCACGATGCCTGTAGCAATGGCAACAA
CCTTGCGTAAACTATTAACTGGCGAACTACTTACTCTAGCTTCCCGGCAACAGTTGATAGACTGGATGGA
GGCGGATAAAGTTGCAGGACCACTTCTGCGCTCGGCCCTTCCGGCTGGCTGGTTTATTGCTGATAAATCT
GGAGCCGGTGAGCGTGGGTCTCGCGGTATCATTGCAGCACTGGGGCCAGATGGTAAGCCCTCCCGTATCG
TAGTTATCTACACGACGGGGAGTCAGGCAACTATGGATGAACGAAATAGACAGATCGCTGAGATAGGTGC
CTCACTGATTAAGCATTGGTAACCGATTCTAGGTGCATTGGCGCAGAAAAAAATGCCTGATGCGACGCTG
CGCGTCTTATACTCCCACATATGCCAGATTCAGCAACGGATACGGCTTCCCCAACTTGCCCACTTCCATA
CGTGTCCTCCTTACCAGAAATTTATCCTTAAGATCCCGAATCGTTTAAACTCGACTCTGGCTCTATCGAA
TCTCCGTCGTTTCGAGCTTACGCGAACAGCCGTGGCGCTCATTTGCTCGTCGGGCATCGAATCTCGTCAG
CTATCGTCAGCTTACCTTTTTGGCAGCGATCGCGGCTCCCGACATCTTGGACCATTAGCTCCACAGGTAT
CTTCTTCCCTCTAGTGGTCATAACAGCAGCTTCAGCTACCTCTCAATTCAAAAAACCCCTCAAGACCCGT
TTAGAGGCCCCAAGGGGTTATGCTATCAATCGTTGCGTTACACACACAAAAAACCAACACACATCCATCT
TCGATGGATAGCGATTTTATTATCTAACTGCTGATCGAGTGTAGCCCTTAACCGCTTTTGAATGTCCGTC
TTAGTTAATCCCTAATTGAACGCTCCAAAAGGTGACTTCCAATAGGGATTTATTCCTTTTAAAATTAACG
GCATAATCGTAGATCTCGTGAGGCTCCGGTGCCCGTCAGTGGGCAGAGCGCACATCGCCCACAGTCCCCG
AGAAGTTGGGGGGAGGGGTCGGCAATTGAACCGGTGCCTAGAGAAGGTGGCGCGGGGTAAACTGGGAAAG
TGATGTCGTGTACTGGCTCCGCCTTTTTCCCGAGGGTGGGGGAGAACCGTATATAAGTGCACTAGTCGCC
GTGAACGTTCTTTTTCGCAACGGGTTTGCCGCCAGAACACAGGTAAGTGCCGTGTGTGGTTCCCGCGGGC
CTGGCCTCTTTACGGGTTATGGCCCTTGCGTGCCTTGAATTACTTCCACCTGGCTGCAGTACGTGATTCT
TGATCCCGAGCTTCGGGTTGGAAGTGGGTGGGAGAGTTCGTGGCCTTGCGCTTAAGGAGCCCCTTCGCCT
CGTGCTTGAGTTGTGGCCTGGCCTGGGCGCTGGGGCCGCCGCGTGCGAATCTGGTGGCACCTTCGCGCCT
GTCTCGCTGCTTTCGATAAGTCTCTAGCCATTTAAAATTTTTGATGACCTGCTGCGACGCTTTTTTTCTG
GCAAGATAGTCTTGTAAATGCGGGCCAAGATCAGCACACTGGTATTTCGGTTTTTGGGGCCGCGGGCGGC
GACGGGGCCCGTGCGTCCCAGCGCACATGTTCGGCGAGGCGGGGCCTGCGAGCGCGGCCACCGAGAATCG
GACGGGGGTAGTCTCAAGCTGCCCGGCCTGCTCTGGTGCCTGGCCTCGCGCCGCCGTGTATCGCCCCGCC
CTGGGCGGCAAGGCTGGCCCGGTCGGCACCAGTTGCGTGAGCGGAAAGATGGCCGCTTCCCGGCCCTGCT
GCAGGGAGCACAAAATGGAGGACGCGGCGCTCGGGAGAGCGGGCGGGTGAGTCACCCACACAAAGGAAAA
GGGCCTTTCCGTCCTCAGCCGTCGCTTCATGTGACTCCACGGAGTACCGGGCGCCGTCCAGGCACCTCGA
TTAGTTCTCCAGCTTTTGGAGTACGTCGTCTTTAGGTTGGGGGGAGGGGTTTTATGCGATGGAGTTTCCC
CACACTGAGTGGGTGGAGACTGAAGTTAGGCCAGCTTGGCACTTGATGTAATTCTCCTTGGAATTTGCCC
TTTTTGAGTTTGGATCTTGGTTCATTCTCAAGCCTCAGACAGTGGTTCAAAGTTTTTTTCTTCCATTTCA
GGTGTCGTGAAAACTACCCCTAAAAGCCAAAAGATCTTTGTCGATCCTACCATCCACTCGACACACCCGC
CAGCGGCCGCTGCCAAGCTTGCTAGGAATTCCGCGTCTGCAGGATATCAAGCTTGCGGTACGTGAGCAAG
AATCATTGAATAGGATCGGGTACAGTGGCTGTAAACCCAGCACTTTGGGAGGCCAAGGCAGGTGGACTCT
TTGAGTCCGGGAGTTCGAGACCAGCCTGGGCAACATGGTGAAACCATATCACTACAAAAAATACAAAAGA
TTAGCTGGGTATGGTGGTATGTGCCTGTAGTCCCAGCTACTCACCTGAGCCTAAAATGTCGAGGCTTCAG
TGAGCTGTGATCACCTCACTGCACTCCAGCCTGGGTGACAGAGTGAGACCCTGTCTCAGATAAAAGGAGG
GCAGCATAAAATAGCCTATGCTCATTATGCTATGCTAAGTGCAACTCTTAGACAAGAGGAATTGCTGACT
GCTGTGGGCTCTGTGACTTGGCTGAATTGGGGTGGGAGGATTGGGGTTAGAGTAATGTTTCTCATAGTGT
GTGTTTCACGAATACATGAATCAAAATCACCTGAAGGACTAATTTATAAATGCAGCTTCCCAGACCCACT
GGATTAGAACCTTTGGGAGTGCCATGAAGTGACATTTTAAAAATAAGCTAGGCAGGTTGCAGTGACTCAC
ACCTGTAATCCCAGCACTTTGGGAGGCCGAGGCGGGCGGATCACGAGGTCAGGAGGTCAAGACCATCCTG
GCTAGCATGGTGAAACCCCATCTCTACTAAGAATACGAAAAATTGGCTGGGCGTTGTGGTGGGCGCCTGT
GGTCCTAGCTACTCGGGAGGGCAAGGCAGGAGAATGGCGTGAACCTGCGAGGCGGAGCTTGCAGTGAGCT
GAGATTGCACCACTGCACTCCAGCCTGGGCGACACAGCGATGCTGCAACTCAAAAAAAAAATATTAAAAA
TAAAAAATGAAAAAATAAAAATAAGCTCATGCCTGTATTCCTAGCGCTTTGGGAGACCGAGGCAGGAGGA
CTGCTTGAGGCAGAAGTTTGAGACCAGCCTGGGTAACATAGTAGGAACTTGTCTCTGTAAAAAATAAAAA
TAAGCAGCCCAGGTGATTCTAAGTACATTAAAGTGTATAAACCACTGTGTTCAAGAAAGGAATAATTTTA
ATGTCTGGGCTCCTCTACTTGGTTAAAGGTAAGGTTAAATGTGTTAACACTTCCTCCAACCATAGTCCAT
TCCAGGTGGGGGAAAGGAGTCCTGAATTCCTTATATAATCCCTGTCACTTGTCCTCTAGCGCGGGCCCGG
CCACCATGGACAAGAAGTACAGCATCGGCCTGGACATCGGCACCAACTCTGTGGGCTGGGCCGTGATCAC
CGACGAGTACAAGGTGCCCAGCAAGAAATTCAAGGTGCTGGGCAACACCGACCGGCACAGCATCAAGAAG
AACCTGATCGGCGCCCTGCTGTTCGACAGCGGAGAAACAGCCGAGGCCACCCGGCTGAAGAGAACCGCCA
GAAGAAGATACACCAGACGGAAGAACCGGATCTGCTATCTGCAAGAGATCTTCAGCAACGAGATGGCCAA
GGTGGACGACAGCTTCTTCCACAGACTGGAAGAGTCCTTCCTGGTGGAAGAGGATAAGAAGCACGAGCGG
CACCCCATCTTCGGCAACATCGTGGACGAGGTGGCCTACCACGAGAAGTACCCCACCATCTACCACCTGA
GAAAGAAACTGGTGGACAGCACCGACAAGGCCGACCTGCGGCTGATCTATCTGGCCCTGGCCCACATGAT
CAAGTTCCGGGGCCACTTCCTGATCGAGGGCGACCTGAACCCCGACAACAGCGACGTGGACAAGCTGTTC
ATCCAGCTGGTGCAGACCTACAACCAGCTGTTCGAGGAAAACCCCATCAACGCCAGCGGCGTGGACGCCA
AGGCCATCCTGTCTGCCAGACTGAGCAAGAGCAGACGGCTGGAAAATCTGATCGCCCAGCTGCCCGGCGA
GAAGAAGAATGGCCTGTTCGGCAACCTGATTGCCCTGAGCCTGGGCCTGACCCCCAACTTCAAGAGCAAC
TTCGACCTGGCCGAGGATGCCAAACTGCAGCTGAGCAAGGACACCTACGACGACGACCTGGACAACCTGC
TGGCCCAGATCGGCGACCAGTACGCCGACCTGTTTCTGGCCGCCAAGAACCTGTCCGACGCCATCCTGCT
GAGCGACATCCTGAGAGTGAACACCGAGATCACCAAGGCCCCCCTGAGCGCCTCTATGATCAAGAGATAC
GACGAGCACCACCAGGACCTGACCCTGCTGAAAGCTCTCGTGCGGCAGCAGCTGCCTGAGAAGTACAAAG
AGATTTTCTTCGACCAGAGCAAGAACGGCTACGCCGGCTACATCGATGGCGGAGCCAGCCAGGAAGAGTT
CTACAAGTTCATCAAGCCCATCCTGGAAAAGATGGACGGCACCGAGGAACTGCTCGTGAAGCTGAACAGA
GAGGACCTGCTGCGGAAGCAGCGGACCTTCGACAACGGCAGCATCCCCCACCAGATCCACCTGGGAGAGC
TGCACGCCATTCTGCGGCGGCAGGAAGATTTTTACCCATTCCTGAAGGACAACCGGGAAAAGATCGAGAA
GATCCTGACCTTCCGCATCCCCTACTACGTGGGCCCTCTGGCCAGGGGAAACAGCAGATTCGCCTGGATG
ACCAGAAAGAGCGAGGAAACCATCACCCCCTGGAACTTCGAGGAAGTGGTGGACAAGGGCGCCAGCGCCC
AGAGCTTCATCGAGCGGATGACCAACTTCGATAAGAACCTGCCCAACGAGAAGGTGCTGCCCAAGCACAG
CCTGCTGTACGAGTACTTCACCGTGTACAACGAGCTGACCAAAGTGAAATACGTGACCGAGGGAATGAGA
AAGCCCGCCTTCCTGAGCGGCGAGCAGAAAAAAGCCATCGTGGACCTGCTGTTCAAGACCAACCGGAAAG
TGACCGTGAAGCAGCTGAAAGAGGACTACTTCAAGAAAATCGAGTGCTTCGACTCCGTGGAAATCTCCGG
CGTGGAAGATCGGTTCAACGCCTCCCTGGGCACATACCACGATCTGCTGAAAATTATCAAGGACAAGGAC
TTCCTGGACAATGAGGAAAACGAGGACATTCTGGAAGATATCGTGCTGACCCTGACACTGTTTGAGGACA
GAGAGATGATCGAGGAACGGCTGAAAACCTATGCCCACCTGTTCGACGACAAAGTGATGAAGCAGCTGAA
GCGGCGGAGATACACCGGCTGGGGCAGGCTGAGCCGGAAGCTGATCAACGGCATCCGGGACAAGCAGTCC
GGCAAGACAATCCTGGATTTCCTGAAGTCCGACGGCTTCGCCAACAGAAACTTCATGCAGCTGATCCACG
ACGACAGCCTGACCTTTAAAGAGGACATCCAGAAAGCCCAGGTGTCCGGCCAGGGCGATAGCCTGCACGA
GCACATTGCCAATCTGGCCGGCAGCCCCGCCATTAAGAAGGGCATCCTGCAGACAGTGAAGGTGGTGGAC
GAGCTCGTGAAAGTGATGGGCCGGCACAAGCCCGAGAACATCGTGATCGAAATGGCCAGAGAGAACCAGA
CCACCCAGAAGGGACAGAAGAACAGCCGCGAGAGAATGAAGCGGATCGAAGAGGGCATCAAAGAGCTGGG
CAGCCAGATCCTGAAAGAACACCCCGTGGAAAACACCCAGCTGCAGAACGAGAAGCTGTACCTGTACTAC
CTGCAGAATGGGCGGGATATGTACGTGGACCAGGAACTGGACATCAACCGGCTGTCCGACTACGATGTGG
ACCATATCGTGCCTCAGAGCTTTCTGAAGGACGACTCCATCGATAACAAAGTGCTGACTCGGAGCGACAA
GAACCGGGGCAAGAGCGACAACGTGCCCTCCGAAGAGGTCGTGAAGAAGATGAAGAACTACTGGCGCCAG
CTGCTGAATGCCAAGCTGATTACCCAGAGGAAGTTCGACAATCTGACCAAGGCCGAGAGAGGCGGCCTGA
GCGAACTGGATAAGGCCGGCTTCATCAAGAGACAGCTGGTGGAAACCCGGCAGATCACAAAGCACGTGGC
ACAGATCCTGGACTCCCGGATGAACACTAAGTACGACGAGAACGACAAACTGATCCGGGAAGTGAAAGTG
ATCACCCTGAAGTCCAAGCTGGTGTCCGATTTCCGGAAGGATTTCCAGTTTTACAAAGTGCGCGAGATCA
ACAACTACCACCACGCCCACGACGCCTACCTGAACGCCGTCGTGGGAACCGCCCTGATCAAAAAGTACCC
TAAGCTGGAAAGCGAGTTCGTGTACGGCGACTACAAGGTGTACGACGTGCGGAAGATGATCGCCAAGAGC
GAGCAGGAAATCGGCAAGGCTACCGCCAAGTACTTCTTCTACAGCAACATCATGAACTTTTTCAAGACCG
AGATTACCCTGGCCAACGGCGAGATCCGGAAGCGGCCTCTGATCGAGACAAACGGCGAAACAGGCGAGAT
CGTGTGGGATAAGGGCCGGGACTTTGCCACCGTGCGGAAAGTGCTGTCTATGCCCCAAGTGAATATCGTG
AAAAAGACCGAGGTGCAGACAGGCGGCTTCAGCAAAGAGTCTATCCTGCCCAAGAGGAACAGCGACAAGC
TGATCGCCAGAAAGAAGGACTGGGACCCTAAGAAGTACGGCGGCTTCGACAGCCCCACCGTGGCCTATTC
TGTGCTGGTGGTGGCCAAAGTGGAAAAGGGCAAGTCCAAGAAACTGAAGAGTGTGAAAGAGCTGCTGGGG
ATCACCATCATGGAAAGAAGCAGCTTCGAGAAGAATCCCATCGACTTTCTGGAAGCCAAGGGCTACAAAG
AAGTGAAAAAGGACCTGATCATCAAGCTGCCTAAGTACTCCCTGTTCGAGCTGGAAAACGGCCGGAAGAG
AATGCTGGCCTCTGCCGGCGAACTGCAGAAGGGAAACGAACTGGCCCTGCCCTCCAAATATGTGAACTTC
CTGTACCTGGCCAGCCACTATGAGAAGCTGAAGGGCTCCCCCGAGGATAATGAGCAGAAACAGCTGTTTG
TGGAACAGCACAAACACTACCTGGACGAGATCATCGAGCAGATCAGCGAGTTCTCCAAGAGAGTGATCCT
GGCCGACGCTAATCTGGACAAGGTGCTGAGCGCCTACAACAAGCACAGAGACAAGCCTATCAGAGAGCAG
GCCGAGAATATCATCCACCTGTTTACCCTGACCAATCTGGGAGCCCCTGCCGCCTTCAAGTACTTTGACA
CCACCATCGACCGGAAGAGGTACACCAGCACCAAAGAGGTGCTGGACGCCACCCTGATCCACCAGAGCAT
CACCGGCCTGTACGAGACACGGATCGACCTGTCTCAGCTGGGAGGCGACGCCTATCCCTATGACGTGCCC
GATTATGCCAGCCTGGGCAGCGGCTCCCCCAAGAAAAAACGCAAGGTGGAAGATCCTAAGAAAAAGCGGA
AAGTGGACGGCATTGGTAGTGGGAGCAACGGCAGCAGCGGATCCAGCGAGCTGATTAAGGAGAACATGCA
CATGAAGCTGTACATGGAGGGCACCGTGGACAACCATCACTTCAAGTGCACATCCGAGGGCGAAGGCAAG
CCCTACGAGGGCACCCAGACCATGAGAATCAAGGTGGTCGAGGGCGGCCCTCTCCCCTTCGCCTTCGACA
TCCTGGCTACTAGCTTCCTCTACGGCAGCAAGACCTTCATCAACCACACCCAGGGCATCCCCGACTTCTT
CAAGCAGTCCTTCCCTGAGGGCTTCACATGGGAGAGAGTCACCACATACGAAGACGGGGGCGTGCTGACC
GCTACCCAGGACACCAGCCTCCAGGACGGCTGCCTCATCTACAACGTCAAGATCAGAGGGGTGAACTTCA
CATCCAACGGCCCTGTGATGCAGAAGAAAACACTCGGCTGGGAGGCCTTCACCGAGACGCTGTACCCCGC
TGACGGCGGCCTGGAAGGCAGAAACGACATGGCCCTGAAGCTCGTGGGCGGGAGCCATCTGATCGCAAAC
ATCAAGACCACATATAGATCCAAGAAACCCGCTAAGAACCTCAAGATGCCTGGCGTCTACTATGTGGACT
ACAGACTGGAAAGAATCAAGGAGGCCAACAACGAGACCTACGTCGAGCAGCACGAGGTGGCAGTGGCCAG
ATACTGCGACCTCCCTAGCAAACTGGGGCACAAGCTTAATTAGTAACTAGCTTGACTGACTGAGATACAG
CGTACCTTCAGCTCACAGACATGATAAGATACATTGATGAGTTTGGACAAACCACAACTAGAATGCAGTG
AAAAAAATGCTTTATTTGTGAAATTTGTGATGCTATTGCTTTATTTGTAACCATTATAAGCTGCAATAAA
CAAGTTAACAACAACAATTGCATTCATTTTATGTTTCAGGTTCAGGGGGAGGTGTGGGAGGTTTTTTAAA
GCAAGTAAAACCTCTACAAATGTGGTATTGGCCCATCTCTATCGGTATCGTAGCATAACCCCTTGGGGCC
TCTAAACGGGTCTTGAGGGGTTTTTTGTGCCCCTCGGGCCGGATTGCTATCTACCGGCATTGGCGCAGAA
AAAAATGCCTGATGCGACGCTGCGCGTCTTATACTCCCACATATGCCAGATTCAGCAACGGATACGGCTT
CCCCAACTTGCCCACTTCCATACGTGTCCTCCTTACCAGAAATTTATCCTTAAGGTCGTCAGCTATCCTG
CAGGCGATCTCTCGATTTCGATCAAGACATTCCTTTAATGGTCTTTTCTGGACACCACTAGGGGTCAGAA
GTAGTTCATCAAACTTTCTTCCCTCCCTAATCTCATTGGTTACCTTGGGCTATCGAAACTTAATTAACCA
GTCAAGTCAGCTACTTGGCGAGATCGACTTGTCTGGGTTTCGACTACGCTCAGAATTGCGTCAGTCAAGT
TCGATCTGGTCCTTGCTATTGCACCCGTTCTCCGATTACGAGTTTCATTTAAATCATGTGAGCAAAAGGC
CAGCAAAAGGCCAGGAACCGTAAAAAGGCCGCGTTGCTGGCGTTTTTCCATAGGCTCCGCCCCCCTGACG
AGCATCACAAAAATCGACGCTCAAGTCAGAGGTGGCGAAACCCGACAGGACTATAAAGATACCAGGCGTT
TCCCCCTGGAAGCTCCCTCGTGCGCTCTCCTGTTCCGACCCTGCCGCTTACCGGATACCTGTCCGCCTTT
CTCCCTTCGGGAAGCGTGGCGCTTTCTCATAGCTCACGCTGTAGGTATCTCAGTTCGGTGTAGGTCGTTC
GCTCCAAGCTGGGCTGTGTGCACGAACCCCCCGTTCAGCCCGACCGCTGCGCCTTATCCGGTAACTATCG
TCTTGAGTCCAACCCGGTAAGACACGACTTATCGCCACTGGCAGCAGCCACTGGTAACAGGATTAGCAGA
GCGAGGTATGTAGGCGGTGCTACAGAGTTCTTGAAGTGGTGGCCTAACTACGGCTACACTAGAAGAACAG
TATTTGGTATCTGCGCTCTGCTGAAGCCAGTTACCTTCGGAAAAAGAGTTGGTAGCTCTTGATCCGGCAA
ACAAACCACCGCTGGTAGCGGTGGTTTTTTTGTTTGCAAGCAGCAGATTACGCGCAGAAAAAAAGGATCT
CAA
Features (pLannotate 1.2.2; 21 found; start..end, strand, type, name):
    172..236     -  CDS            bla(M) (fragment): β-lactamase lacking the signal sequence; bla(M); allows cytosolic expression of β-lactamase
    500..1709    +  promoter       UbC promoter: human ubiquitin C promoter
   1713..2111    +  CDS            BSD: blasticidin S deaminase; Aspergillus terreus BSD; confers resistance to blasticidin
   2138..2186    +  polyA_signal   poly(A) signal: synthetic polyadenylation signal
   2452..3312    +  CDS            AmpR: β-lactamase; bla; confers resistance to ampicillin, carbenicillin, and related antibiotics
   3325..3461    +  terminator     rrnG terminator: transcription terminator from the E. coli ribosomal RNA rrnG operon (Albrechtsen et al., 1991)
   3613..3684    +  misc_feature   5' β-globin insulator: insulator upstream of the human β-globin locus (Farrell et al., 2002)
   3689..3735    -  terminator     T7 terminator: transcription terminator for bacteriophage T7 RNA polymerase
   3753..3801    -  polyA_signal   poly(A) signal: synthetic polyadenylation signal
   3942..5120    +  promoter       EF-1α promoter: strong constitutive promoter for human elongation factor EF-1α
   5281..5358    +  CDS            C8orf17 (fragment): MOST1_HUMAN - Experimental evidence at protein level: Swiss-Prot protein existence level 1. May be involved in cell survival, proliferation and progression of cancer cells. From Homo sapiens (Human).
   5794..5919    -  CDS            YS049_HUMAN (fragment): Experimental evidence at transcript level: Swiss-Prot protein existence level 2. From Homo sapiens (Human).
   5909..6064    -  CDS            C9orf85 (fragment): CI085_HUMAN - Experimental evidence at protein level: Swiss-Prot protein existence level 1. From Homo sapiens (Human).
   6446..10549   +  CDS            cas9: CAS9_STRP1 - Also known as csn1 From Streptococcus pyogenes serotype M1.
  10685..11382   +  CDS            TagBFP (fragment): monomeric blue fluorescent protein mammalian codon-optimized
  11435..11556   -  polyA_signal   SV40 poly(A) signal: SV40 polyadenylation signal
  11579..11648   -  CDS            large T antigen (fragment): large T antigen from SV40 (simian virus 40)
  11671..11717   +  terminator     T7 terminator: transcription terminator for bacteriophage T7 RNA polymerase
  11747..11883   +  terminator     rrnG terminator: transcription terminator from the E. coli ribosomal RNA rrnG operon (Albrechtsen et al., 1991)
  11928..11999   +  misc_feature   3' β-globin insulator: insulator downstream of the human β-globin locus (Farrell et al., 2002)
  12225..12813   -  rep_origin     ori: high-copy-number ColE1/pMB1/pBR322/pUC origin of replication
