[The description below was written by a language model from this plasmid's Addgene catalogue record and pLannotate feature annotations shown in this document.]
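Description:
pSA093 PFDN2_IVS3-Cas9-BFP is a 12.8 kb mammalian expression and CRISPR plasmid built on the pPD008 backbone. It is catalogued as donor DNA for Cp36-mediated recombination, meaning it carries a Cp36 recombination site intended for site-specific integration of the cassette into a mammalian genome. The automated feature table does not annotate that site, so its position is not evident from the record. In bacteria the plasmid is maintained through a high-copy ColE1/pUC-type origin and an ampicillin resistance gene (AmpR). A short additional β-lactamase fragment is also detected.

The main payload is a human EF-1α promoter driving Streptococcus pyogenes Cas9 followed by TagBFP, with an SV40 polyadenylation signal annotated downstream. According to the catalogue entry, the third intron of human PFDN2 (IVS3) has been placed in the 5' UTR. This corresponds to the roughly 1.3 kb region between the promoter and the Cas9 coding sequence. The short hits to unrelated human proteins annotated there are probably spurious matches within intronic sequence rather than real coding features. A separate human ubiquitin C promoter drives blasticidin S deaminase with a synthetic poly(A) signal, allowing blasticidin selection of cells carrying the construct. The Cas9 unit is flanked by 5' and 3' β-globin insulator elements, along with T7 and rrnG terminators and an extra synthetic poly(A) signal, which likely help isolate it from neighbouring transcription.

The construct is used to make cell lines stably overexpressing Cas9, with blue fluorescence reporting expression. It comes from work testing whether incorporated intron sequences reduce silencing of Cas9 transgenes.
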