Addgene plasmid #249143: pSA093 PFDN2_IVS3-Cas9-BFP
Purpose: Overexpression of SpCas9-BFP with PFDN2 IVS3 intron in 5' UTR and blasticidin resistance gene. Contains Cp36 recombination site.
Depositing lab: Michael Bassik. Depositing organization: Stanford University. Publication: Reduced Cas9 transgene silencing by incorporation of intron sequences. Arana S, Du PP, Vaughan-Jackson A, Enright N, Spees K, Valbuena R, Garcia CA, Nguyen T, Venida A, Seczynska M, Bintu L, Lehner PJ, Prolo LM, Bassik MC. Nat Commun. 2025 Nov 27;16(1):10656. doi: 10.1038/s41467-025-65669-0. PubMed 41309578.
Backbone
  Vector backbone: pPD008
  Vector type: Mammalian Expression, CRISPR ; Cp36 donor DNA
  Selectable markers: Blasticidin
Growth in bacteria
  Bacterial resistance: Ampicillin, 100 μg/mL
  Growth temperature: 30°C
  Growth strain: NEB Stable
  Copy number: High Copy
Gene/Insert
  Gene/Insert name: PFDN2_IVS3-Cas9-TagBFP
  Species: H. sapiens (human); S. pyogenes Cas9, synthetic
  Mutation: PFDN2 IVS3 intron
  Entrez Gene: PFDN2 (a.k.a. PFD2)
  Promoter: EF1a
  Cloning method: Gibson Cloning
Terms and licenses: Academic/Nonprofit Terms; Industry Terms: Not Available to Industry
How to cite: pSA093 PFDN2_IVS3-Cas9-BFP was a gift from Michael Bassik (Addgene plasmid # 249143 ; http://n2t.net/addgene:249143 ; RRID:Addgene_249143)
