>Addgene plasmid #249143 | pSA093 PFDN2_IVS3-Cas9-BFP | depositor partial sequence | sequence record 491818 | PFDN2 IVS3 intron
GTGAGCAAGAATCATTGAATAGGATCGGGTACAGTGGCTGTAAACCCAGCACTTTGGGAGGCCAAGGCAG
GTGGACTCTTTGAGTCCGGGAGTTCGAGACCAGCCTGGGCAACATGGTGAAACCATATCACTACAAAAAA
TACAAAAGATTAGCTGGGTATGGTGGTATGTGCCTGTAGTCCCAGCTACTCACCTGAGCCTAAAATGTCG
AGGCTTCAGTGAGCTGTGATCACCTCACTGCACTCCAGCCTGGGTGACAGAGTGAGACCCTGTCTCAGAT
AAAAGGAGGGCAGCATAAAATAGCCTATGCTCATTATGCTATGCTAAGTGCAACTCTTAGACAAGAGGAA
TTGCTGACTGCTGTGGGCTCTGTGACTTGGCTGAATTGGGGTGGGAGGATTGGGGTTAGAGTAATGTTTC
TCATAGTGTGTGTTTCACGAATACATGAATCAAAATCACCTGAAGGACTAATTTATAAATGCAGCTTCCC
AGACCCACTGGATTAGAACCTTTGGGAGTGCCATGAAGTGACATTTTAAAAATAAGCTAGGCAGGTTGCA
GTGACTCACACCTGTAATCCCAGCACTTTGGGAGGCCGAGGCGGGCGGATCACGAGGTCAGGAGGTCAAG
ACCATCCTGGCTAGCATGGTGAAACCCCATCTCTACTAAGAATACGAAAAATTGGCTGGGCGTTGTGGTG
GGCGCCTGTGGTCCTAGCTACTCGGGAGGGCAAGGCAGGAGAATGGCGTGAACCTGCGAGGCGGAGCTTG
CAGTGAGCTGAGATTGCACCACTGCACTCCAGCCTGGGCGACACAGCGATGCTGCAACTCAAAAAAAAAA
TATTAAAAATAAAAAATGAAAAAATAAAAATAAGCTCATGCCTGTATTCCTAGCGCTTTGGGAGACCGAG
GCAGGAGGACTGCTTGAGGCAGAAGTTTGAGACCAGCCTGGGTAACATAGTAGGAACTTGTCTCTGTAAA
AAATAAAAATAAGCAGCCCAGGTGATTCTAAGTACATTAAAGTGTATAAACCACTGTGTTCAAGAAAGGA
ATAATTTTAATGTCTGGGCTCCTCTACTTGGTTAAAGGTAAGGTTAAATGTGTTAACACTTCCTCCAACC
ATAGTCCATTCCAGGTGGGGGAAAGGAGTCCTGAATTCCTTATATAATCCCTGTCACTTGTCCTCTAG
